Addgene plasmid #194249: pAM/CBA-eGFP-miRNegativex3-WPRE-bGHpA
Purpose: Expresses 3 non-targeting miRNAs
Depositing lab: Michael J Fox Foundation MJFF. Depositing organization: Michael J Fox Foundation.
Backbone
  Vector backbone: pAM
  Backbone size w/o insert (bp): 6132
  Vector type: AAV, RNAi
Growth in bacteria
  Bacterial resistance: Ampicillin, 100 μg/mL
  Growth temperature: 37°C
  Growth strain: NEB Stable
  Copy number: High Copy
Gene/Insert
  Gene/Insert name: miRNegative
  gRNA/shRNA sequence: CTGGAGGCTTGCTGAAGGCTGTATGCTGAAATGTACTGCGCGTGGAGACGTTTTGGCCACTGACTGACGTCTCCACGCAGTACATTTCAGGACACAAGGCCTGTTACTAGCACTCACATGGAACAAATGGCCCAGATCCTGGAGGCTTGCTGAAGGCTGTATGCTGAAATGTACTGCGCGTGGAGACGTTTTGGCCACTGACTGACGTCTCCACGCAGTACATTTCAGGACACAAGGCCTGTTACTAGCACTCACATGGAACAAATGGCCCAGATCCTGGAGGCTTGCTGAAGGCTGTATGCTGAAATGTACTGCGCGTGGAGACGTTTTGGCCACTGACTGACGTCTCCACGCAGTACATTTCAGGACACAAGGCCTGTTACTAGCACTCACATGGAACAAATGGCC
  Species: Synthetic
  Insert size (bp): 420
  Promoter: CAG
  Cloning method: Restriction Enzyme; 5′ cloning site PstI (unknown if destroyed); 3′ cloning site XhoI (unknown if destroyed)
Terms and licenses: Academic/Nonprofit Terms; Industry Terms: Not Available to Industry
Depositor comments: Please note: The plasmid contains an 11bp deletion in one of the ITRs. This deletion does not affect plasmid performance as the virus undergoes self-repair of this region during AAV packaging.
How to cite: pAM/CBA-eGFP-miRNegativex3-WPRE-bGHpA was a gift from Michael J Fox Foundation MJFF (Addgene plasmid # 194249 ; http://n2t.net/addgene:194249 ; RRID:Addgene_194249)
