[The description below was written by a language model from this plasmid's Addgene catalogue record and pLannotate feature annotations shown in this document.]
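Description:
pAM/CBA-eGFP-miRNegativex3-WPRE-bGHpA is an AAV transfer plasmid built on the pAM backbone and designed for RNAi experiments, where it serves as a non-targeting control. It is maintained in E. coli as a high-copy plasmid through a ColE1/pUC-type origin with ampicillin selection (AmpR). The annotated backbone also carries remnants of pBR322-derived elements (fragments of rop, bom, the tetracycline resistance gene and lacI), an SV40 promoter outside the ITRs and an SP6 promoter, none of which appear to play a role in the payload.

The expression cassette sits between two AAV2 inverted terminal repeats, which allow the intervening DNA to be replicated and packaged into recombinant AAV particles. The depositor notes an 11 bp deletion in one ITR, said not to affect performance because the region is repaired during packaging. Transcription is driven by a CBA/CAG-type hybrid promoter, composed of a CMV enhancer fragment, the chicken β-actin promoter and intron sequences. It produces a single Pol II transcript that encodes EGFP, followed by three tandem artificial miRNA hairpins embedded in mouse miR-155 flanking sequences. According to the record, the roughly 420 bp synthetic insert consists of the same non-targeting "miRNegative" hairpin repeated three times, cloned between PstI and XhoI sites. Because the miRNAs lie in the 3′ untranslated region of the EGFP message, fluorescence marks the cells that express them. A WPRE boosts transcript stability and expression, and the bovine growth hormone polyadenylation signal terminates the transcript.

The construct is suited to producing AAV that delivers a GFP-marked negative control, presumably for comparison with matched vectors carrying gene-targeting miRNAs, although the record does not name these partners.
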