Features (pLannotate 1.2.2; 27 found; start..end, strand, type, name):
      2..133     -  repeat_region  AAV2 ITR (fragment): inverted terminal repeat of adeno-associated virus serotype 2 inverted
    189..437     +  enhancer       CMV enhancer (fragment): human cytomegalovirus immediate early enhancer
    439..716     +  promoter       chicken β-actin promoter: No description available
    717..852     +  intron         hybrid intron (fragment): hybrid between chicken β-actin (CBA) and minute virus of mice (MMV) introns (Gray et al., 2011)
    941..1071    +  intron         chimeric intron (fragment): chimera between introns from chicken β-actin and rabbit β-globin
   1131..1850    +  CDS            EGFP: the original enhanced GFP (Yang et al., 1996) mammalian codon-optimized
   1919..1945    +  ncRNA          5' miR-155: sequence upstream of the precursor of mouse miR-155 microRNA (Uva et al., 2013) miRNA
   2009..2050    +  ncRNA          3' miR-155: sequence downstream of the precursor of mouse miR-155 microRNA (Uva et al., 2013) miRNA
   2057..2083    +  ncRNA          5' miR-155: sequence upstream of the precursor of mouse miR-155 microRNA (Uva et al., 2013) miRNA
   2147..2188    +  ncRNA          3' miR-155: sequence downstream of the precursor of mouse miR-155 microRNA (Uva et al., 2013) miRNA
   2195..2221    +  ncRNA          5' miR-155: sequence upstream of the precursor of mouse miR-155 microRNA (Uva et al., 2013) miRNA
   2285..2326    +  ncRNA          3' miR-155: sequence downstream of the precursor of mouse miR-155 microRNA (Uva et al., 2013) miRNA
   2346..2364    +  misc_feature   MCS (fragment): pBluescript multiple cloning site
   2364..2952    +  misc_feature   WPRE: woodchuck hepatitis virus posttranscriptional regulatory element
   2985..3209    +  polyA_signal   bGH poly(A) signal: bovine growth hormone polyadenylation signal
   3213..3234    +  promoter       SV40 promoter (fragment): SV40 enhancer and early promoter
   3295..3386    +  repeat_region  AAV2 ITR (fragment): inverted terminal repeat of adeno-associated virus serotype 2 inverted
   3386..3415    -  repeat_region  AAV2 ITR (fragment): inverted terminal repeat of adeno-associated virus serotype 2 inverted
   3419..3748    -  promoter       SV40 promoter: SV40 enhancer and early promoter
   3755..3811    -  CDS            lacI (fragment): lac repressor; lacI; The lac repressor binds to the lac operator to inhibit transcription in E. coli. This inhibition can be relieved by adding lactose or isopropyl-β-D-thiogalactopyranoside (IPTG).
   3994..4582    -  rep_origin     ori: high-copy-number ColE1/pMB1/pBR322/pUC origin of replication
   4753..5613    -  CDS            AmpR: β-lactamase; bla; confers resistance to ampicillin, carbenicillin, and related antibiotics
   5614..5718    -  promoter       AmpR promoter: bla
   5813..5848    +  CDS            rop (fragment): Rop protein, which maintains plasmids at low copy number; rop
   5950..5998    +  misc_feature   bom (fragment): basis of mobility region from pBR322
   5999..6278    -  CDS            TcR (fragment): tetracycline efflux protein; tet; confers resistance to tetracycline
   6506..6524    +  promoter       SP6 promoter: promoter for bacteriophage SP6 RNA polymerase
>Addgene plasmid #194249 | pAM/CBA-eGFP-miRNegativex3-WPRE-bGHpA | addgene full sequence | sequence record 382091 | Addgene NGS Result
TAGCTGCGCGCTCGCTCGCTCACTGAGGCCGCCCGGGCAAAGCCCGGGCGTCGGGCGACCTTTGGTCGCC
CGGCCTCAGTGAGCGAGCGAGCGCGCAGAGAGGGAGTGGCCAACTCCATCACTAGGGGTTCCTTGTAGTT
AATGATTAACCCGCCATGCTACTTATCTACGTAGCCATGCTCTAGGTACCATTGACGTCAATAATGACGT
ATGTTCCCATAGTAACGCCAATAGGGACTTTCCATTGACGTCAATGGGTGGAGTATTTACGGTAAACTGC
CCACTTGGCAGTACATCAAGTGTATCATATGCCAAGTACGCCCCCTATTGACGTCAATGACGGTAAATGG
CCCGCCTGGCATTATGCCCAGTACATGACCTTATGGGACTTTCCTACTTGGCAGTACATCTACGTATTAG
TCATCGCTATTACCATGGTCGAGGTGAGCCCCACGTTCTGCTTCACTCTCCCCATCTCCCCCCCCTCCCC
ACCCCCAATTTTGTATTTATTTATTTTTTAATTATTTTGTGCAGCGATGGGGGCGGGGGGGGGGGGGGGG
CGCGCGCCAGGSGGGGSGGGGSGGGGSGAGGGGSGGGGSGGGGSGAGGSGGAGAGGTGCGGCGGCAGCCA
ATCAGAGCGGCGCGCTCCGAAAGTTTCCTTTTATGGCGAGGCGGCGGCGGCGGCGGCCCTATAAAAAGCG
AAGCGCGCGGCGGGCGGGAGTCGCTGCGCGCTGCCTTCGCCCCGTGCCCCGCTCCGCCGCCGCCTCGCGC
CGCCCGCCCCGGCTCTGACTGACCGCGTTACTCCCACAGGTGAGCGGGCGGGACGGCCCTTCTCCTCCGG
GCTGTAATTAGCGCTTGGTTTAATGACGGCTTGTTTCTTTTCTGTGGCTGCGTGAAAGCCTTGAGGGGCT
CCGGGAGGGCCCTTTGTGCGGGGGGAGCGGCTCGGGGCTGTCCGCGGGGGGACGGCTGCCTTCGGGGGGG
ACGGGGCAGGGCGGGGTTCGGCTTCTGGCGTGTGACCGGCGGCTCTAGAGCCTCTGCTAACCATGTTCAT
GCCTTCTTCTTTTTCCTACAGCTCCTGGGCAACGTGCTGGTTATTGTGCTGTCTCATCATTTTGGCAAAG
AATTGGATCCATGGTGAGCAAGGGCGAGGAGCTGTTCACCGGGGTGGTGCCCATCCTGGTCGAGCTGGAC
GGCGACGTAAACGGCCACAAGTTCAGCGTGTCCGGCGAGGGCGAGGGCGATGCCACCTACGGCAAGCTGA
CCCTGAAGTTCATCTGCACCACCGGCAAGCTGCCCGTGCCCTGGCCCACCCTCGTGACCACCCTGACCTA
CGGCGTGCAGTGCTTCAGCCGCTACCCCGACCACATGAAGCAGCACGACTTCTTCAAGTCCGCCATGCCC
GAAGGCTACGTCCAGGAGCGCACCATCTTCTTCAAGGACGACGGCAACTACAAGACCCGCGCCGAGGTGA
AGTTCGAGGGCGACACCCTGGTGAACCGCATCGAGCTGAAGGGCATCGACTTCAAGGAGGACGGCAACAT
CCTGGGGCACAAGCTGGAGTACAACTACAACAGCCACAACGTCTATATCATGGCCGACAAGCAGAAGAAC
GGCATCAAGGTGAACTTCAAGATCCGCCACAACATCGAGGACGGCAGCGTGCAGCTCGCCGACCACTACC
AGCAGAACACCCCCATCGGCGACGGCCCCGTGCTGCTGCCCGACAACCACTACCTGAGCACCCAGTCCGC
CCTGAGCAAAGACCCCAACGAGAAGCGCGATCACATGGTCCTGCTGGAGTTCGTGACCGCCGCCGGGATC
ACTCTCGGCATGGACGAGCTGTACAAGTAAAGCGGCCCTAGAGGGGCTGCAGGAATTGGAGTCGACCAGT
GGATCTGGCCGCACTCGACCAGTGGATCCTGGAGGCTTGCTGAAGGCTGTATGCTGAAATGTACTGCGCG
TGGAGACGTTTTGGCCACTGACTGACGTCTCCACGCAGTACATTTCAGGACACAAGGCCTGTTACTAGCA
CTCACATGGAACAAATGGCCCAGATCCTGGAGGCTTGCTGAAGGCTGTATGCTGAAATGTACTGCGCGTG
GAGACGTTTTGGCCACTGACTGACGTCTCCACGCAGTACATTTCAGGACACAAGGCCTGTTACTAGCACT
CACATGGAACAAATGGCCCAGATCCTGGAGGCTTGCTGAAGGCTGTATGCTGAAATGTACTGCGCGTGGA
GACGTTTTGGCCACTGACTGACGTCTCCACGCAGTACATTTCAGGACACAAGGCCTGTTACTAGCACTCA
CATGGAACAAATGGCCCAGATCTGGCCGCACTCGAGATATCAAGCTTATCGATAATCAACCTCTGGATTA
CAAAATTTGTGAAAGATTGACTGGTATTCTTAACTATGTTGCTCCTTTTACGCTATGTGGATACGCTGCT
TTAATGCCTTTGTATCATGCTATTGCTTCCCGTATGGCTTTCATTTTCTCCTCCTTGTATAAATCCTGGT
TGCTGTCTCTTTATGAGGAGTTGTGGCCCGTTGTCAGGCAACGTGGCGTGGTGTGCACTGTGTTTGCTGA
CGCAACCCCCACTGGTTGGGGCATTGCCACCACCTGTCAGCTCCTTTCCGGGACTTTCGCTTTCCCCCTC
CCTATTGCCACGGCGGAACTCATCGCCGCCTGCCTTGCCCGCTGCTGGACAGGGGCTCGGCTGTTGGGCA
CTGACAATTCCGTGGTGTTGTCGGGGAAATCATCGTCCTTTCCTTGGCTGCTCGCCTGTGTTGCCACCTG
GATTCTGCGCGGGACGTCCTTCTGCTACGTCCCTTCGGCCCTCAATCCAGCGGACCTTCCTTCCCGCGGC
CTGCTGCCGGCTCTGCGGCCTCTTCCGCGTCTTCGCCTTCGCCCTCAGACGAGTCGGATCTCCCTTTGGG
CCGCCTCCCCGCATCGATACCGTCGACTCGCTGATCAGCCTCGACTGTGCCTTCTAGTTGCCAGCCATCT
GTTGTTTGCCCCTCCCCCGTGCCTTCCTTGACCCTGGAAGGTGCCACTCCCACTGTCCTTTCCTAATAAA
ATGAGGAAATTGCATCGCATTGTCTGAGTAGGTGTCATTCTATTCTGGGGGGTGGGGTGGGGCAGGACAG
CAAGGGGGAGGATTGGGAAGACAATAGCAGGCATGCTGGGGATGCGGTGGGCTCTATGGCTTCTGAGGCG
GAAAGAACCAGCTGGGGCTCGACTAGAGCATGGCTACGTAGATAAGTAGCATGGCGGGTTAATCATTAAC
TACAAGGAACCCCTAGTGATGGAGTTGGCCACTCCCTCTCTGCGCGCTCGCTCGCTCACTGAGGCCGGGC
GACCAAAGGTCGCCCGACGCCCGGGCGGCCTCAGTGAGCGAGCGAGCGCGCAGAGCTTTTTGCAAAAGCC
TAGGCCTCCAAAAAAGCCTCCTCACTACTTCTGGAATAGCTCAGAGGCCGAGGCGGCCTCGGCCTCTGCA
TAAATAAAAAAAATTAGTCAGCCATGGGGCGGAGAATGGGCGGAACTGGGCGGAGTTAGGGGCGGGATGG
GCGGAGTTAGGGGCGGGACTATGGTTGCTGACTAATTGAGATGCATGCTTTGCATACTTCTGCCTGCTGG
GGAGCCTGGGGACTTTCCACACCTGGTTGCTGACTAATTGAGATGCATGCTTTGCATACTTCTGCCTGCT
GGGGAGCCTGGGGACTTTCCACACCCTAACTGACACACATTCCACAGCTGCATTAATGAATCGGCCAACG
CGCGGGGAGAGGCGGTTTGCGTATTGGGCGCTCTTCCGCTTCCTCGCTCACTGACTCGCTGCGCTCGGTC
GTTCGGCTGCGGCGAGCGGTATCAGCTCACTCAAAGGCGGTAATACGGTTATCCACAGAATCAGGGGATA
ACGCAGGAAAGAACATGTGAGCAAAAGGCCAGCAAAAGGCCAGGAACCGTAAAAAGGCCGCGTTGCTGGC
GTTTTTCCATAGGCTCCGCCCCCCTGACGAGCATCACAAAAATCGACGCTCAAGTCAGAGGTGGCGAAAC
CCGACAGGACTATAAAGATACCAGGCGTTTCCCCCTGGAAGCTCCCTCGTGCGCTCTCCTGTTCCGACCC
TGCCGCTTACCGGATACCTGTCCGCCTTTCTCCCTTCGGGAAGCGTGGCGCTTTCTCATAGCTCACGCTG
TAGGTATCTCAGTTCGGTGTAGGTCGTTCGCTCCAAGCTGGGCTGTGTGCACGAACCCCCCGTTCAGCCC
GACCGCTGCGCCTTATCCGGTAACTATCGTCTTGAGTCCAACCCGGTAAGACACGACTTATCGCCACTGG
CAGCAGCCACTGGTAACAGGATTAGCAGAGCGAGGTATGTAGGCGGTGCTACAGAGTTCTTGAAGTGGTG
GCCTAACTACGGCTACACTAGAAGAACAGTATTTGGTATCTGCGCTCTGCTGAAGCCAGTTACCTTCGGA
AAAAGAGTTGGTAGCTCTTGATCCGGCAAACAAACCACCGCTGGTAGCGGTGGTTTTTTTGTTTGCAAGC
AGCAGATTACGCGCAGAAAAAAAGGATCTCAAGAAGATCCTTTGATCTTTTCTACGGGGTCTGACGCTCA
GTGGAACGAAAACTCACGTTAAGGGATTTTGGTCATGAGATTATCAAAAAGGATCTTCACCTAGATCCTT
TTAAATTAAAAATGAAGTTTTAAATCAATCTAAAGTATATATGAGTAAACTTGGTCTGACAGTTACCAAT
GCTTAATCAGTGAGGCACCTATCTCAGCGATCTGTCTATTTCGTTCATCCATAGTTGCCTGACTCCCCGT
CGTGTAGATAACTACGATACGGGAGGGCTTACCATCTGGCCCCAGTGCTGCAATGATACCGCGAGACCCA
CGCTCACCGGCTCCAGATTTATCAGCAATAAACCAGCCAGCCGGAAGGGCCGAGCGCAGAAGTGGTCCTG
CAACTTTATCCGCCTCCATCCAGTCTATTAATTGTTGCCGGGAAGCTAGAGTAAGTAGTTCGCCAGTTAA
TAGTTTGCGCAACGTTGTTGCCATTGCTACAGGCATCGTGGTGTCACGCTCGTCGTTTGGTATGGCTTCA
TTCAGCTCCGGTTCCCAACGATCAAGGCGAGTTACATGATCCCCCATGTTGTGCAAAAAAGCGGTTAGCT
CCTTCGGTCCTCCGATCGTTGTCAGAAGTAAGTTGGCCGCAGTGTTATCACTCATGGTTATGGCAGCACT
GCATAATTCTCTTACTGTCATGCCATCCGTAAGATGCTTTTCTGTGACTGGTGAGTACTCAACCAAGTCA
TTCTGAGAATAGTGTATGCGGCGACCGAGTTGCTCTTGCCCGGCGTCAATACGGGATAATACCGCGCCAC
ATAGCAGAACTTTAAAAGTGCTCATCATTGGAAAACGTTCTTCGGGGCGAAAACTCTCAAGGATCTTACC
GCTGTTGAGATCCAGTTCGATGTAACCCACTCGTGCACCCAACTGATCTTCAGCATCTTTTACTTTCACC
AGCGTTTCTGGGTGAGCAAAAACAGGAAGGCAAAATGCCGCAAAAAAGGGAATAAGGGCGACACGGAAAT
GTTGAATACTCATACTCTTCCTTTTTCAATATTATTGAAGCATTTATCAGGGTTATTGTCTCATGAGCGG
ATACATATTTGAATGTATTTAGAAAAATAAACAAATAGGGGTTCCGCGCACATTTCCCCGAAAAGTGCCA
CCTGACGTCTAAGAAACCATTATTATCATGACATTAACCTATAAAAATAGGCGTATCACGAGGCCCTTTC
GTCTCGCGCGTTTCGGTGATGACGGTGAAAACCTCTGACACATGCAGCTCCCGGAGACGGTCACAGCTTG
TCTGTAAGCGGATGCCGGGAGCAGACAAGCCCGTCAGGGCGCGTCAGCGGGTGTTGGCGGGTGTCGGGGC
TGGCTTAACTATGCGGCATCAGAGCAGATTGTACTGAGAGTGCACCATTCGACGCTCTCCCTTATGCGAC
TCCTGCATTAGGAAGCAGCCCAGTAGTAGGTTGAGGCCGTTGAGCACCGCCGCCGCAAGGAATGGTGCAT
GCAAGGAGATGGCGCCCAACAGTCCCCCGGCCACGGGGCCTGCCACCATACCCACGCCGAAACAAGCGCT
CATGAGCCCGAAGTGGCGAGCCCGATCTTCCCCATCGGTGATGTCGGCGATATAGGCGCCAGCAACCGCA
CCTGTGGCGCCGGTGATGCCGGCCACGATGCGTCCGGCGTAGAGGATCTGGCTAGCGATGACCCTGCTGA
TTGGTTCGCTGACCATTTCCGGGTGCGGGACGGCGTTACCAGAAACTCAGAAGGTTCGTCCAACCAAACC
GACTCTGACGGCAGTTTACGAGAGAGATGATAGGGTCTGCTTCAGTAAGCCAGATGCTACACAATTAGGC
TTGTACATATTGTCGTTAGAACGCGGCTACAATTAATACATAACCTTATGTATCATACACATACGATTTA
GGTGACACTATAGAATACACGGAATTAATTC
